Addgene plasmid #12903: DCT.VV.Orf215
Purpose: This plasmid was designed for screening purposes and may contain discrepancies relative to the current canonical GenBank version of the gene.
Depositing lab: Jack Bennink & Jon Yewdell. Depositing organization: National Institute of Allergy and Infectious Diseases (NIAID). Publication: Identification of poxvirus CD8+ T cell determinants to enable rational design and characterization of smallpox vaccines. Tscharke DC, Karupiah G, Zhou J, Palmore T, Irvine KR, Haeryfar SM, Williams S, Sidney J, Sette A, Bennink JR, Yewdell JW. J Exp Med. 2005 January 3; 201(1): 95–104. 10.1084/jem.20041912 PubMed 15623576.
Backbone
  Vector backbone: pcDNA 3.1D V5-His-TOPO
  Backbone manufacturer: Invitrogen
  Backbone size w/o insert (bp): 5514
  Vector type: Mammalian Expression
  Selectable markers: Neomycin (select with G418)
Growth in bacteria
  Bacterial resistance: Ampicillin, 100 μg/mL
  Growth temperature: 37°C
  Growth strain: DH5alpha
  Copy number: High Copy
Gene/Insert
  Gene/Insert name: VV.Orf215
  Species: Vaccinia Virus
  Insert size (bp): 222
  Cloning method: Restriction Enzyme; 5′ cloning site BamHI (not destroyed); 3′ cloning site BamHI (not destroyed)
  Sequencing primers: 5′ Universal T7
Terms and licenses: Academic/Nonprofit Terms; Industry Terms: Not Available to Industry
Depositor comments: Please see the Vaccinia kit page ( https://www.addgene.org/vvorf/ ) for more information. The kit page contains the supplemental VVOrfData spreadsheet, which includes important information about this plasmid. The plasmid and insert names provided here relate only to this library. The name of the ORF (if present) in VACV strain Copenhagen and the name of the ORF (if annotated) in VACV strain WR sequence can be found in VVOrfData spreadsheet. Please note that the amino acid sequence given for each ORF in the spreadsheet may contain some errors. Additionally, changes from the expected sequence may be present in these plasmids. Please see Addgene's quality control sequence and sequencing notes in the VVOrfData spreadsheet before ordering this plasmid.
How to cite: DCT.VV.Orf215 was a gift from Jack Bennink & Jon Yewdell (Addgene plasmid # 12903 ; http://n2t.net/addgene:12903 ; RRID:Addgene_12903)
