[The description below was written by a language model from this plasmid's Addgene catalogue record and the feature table of its GenBank file.]
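Description:
DCT.VV.Orf215 is a mammalian expression plasmid carrying a short vaccinia virus open reading frame (recorded insert size 222 bp) in the Invitrogen pcDNA 3.1D V5-His-TOPO backbone (5514 bp without insert). It belongs to a library of vaccinia ORF clones, and the "Orf215" designation is internal to that library. The corresponding gene names in the Copenhagen and WR strains are given only in a supplementary spreadsheet that is not part of this record. The insert is listed as flanked by intact BamHI sites at both ends and can be sequenced from the upstream T7 primer site. The plasmid is maintained at high copy in E. coli under ampicillin selection, and a neomycin resistance marker permits G418 selection of transfected mammalian cells.

The available sequence record covers only a 663 bp portion of the plasmid, and its annotations are confined to the region downstream of the cloning site: a V5 epitope tag, a 6xHis affinity tag, the BGH reverse primer site and the bovine growth hormone polyadenylation signal. In this backbone these tags are positioned for C-terminal fusion to an insert cloned in frame without a stop codon, but the record does not state whether this ORF is actually fused to them. The promoter is not annotated or named in the record, although pcDNA3.1-series vectors normally drive expression from the CMV immediate-early promoter.

The clone was built for screening, in work aimed at identifying poxvirus CD8+ T cell determinants relevant to smallpox vaccine design. The depositors caution that it may differ from the canonical reference sequence of the gene.
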