LOCUS       Exported 663 bp ds-DNA linear SYN 29-MAY-2021
DEFINITION  This plasmid was designed for screening purposes and may contain
            discrepancies relative to the current canonical GenBank version of
            the gene..
ACCESSION   .
VERSION     .
KEYWORDS    DCT.VV.Orf215
SOURCE      synthetic DNA construct
  ORGANISM  synthetic DNA construct
REFERENCE   1 (bases 1 to 663)
  AUTHORS   Tscharke DC, Karupiah G, Zhou J, Palmore T, Irvine KR, Haeryfar SM,
            Williams S, Sidney J, Sette A, Bennink JR, Yewdell JW
  TITLE     Identification of poxvirus CD8+ T cell determinants to enable
            rational design and characterization of smallpox vaccines.
  JOURNAL   J Exp Med. 2005 January 3; 201(1): 95–104.
  PUBMED    15623576
REFERENCE   2 (bases 1 to 663)
  AUTHORS   .
  TITLE     Direct Submission
  JOURNAL   Exported May 29, 2021 from SnapGene Server 1.1.58
            http://www.snapgene.com
FEATURES             Location/Qualifiers
     source          1..663
                     /organism="synthetic DNA construct"
                     /mol_type="other DNA"
     CDS             359..400
                     /codon_start=1
                     /product="epitope tag from simian virus 5"
                     /label=V5 tag
                     /translation="GKPIPNPLLGLDST"
     CDS             410..427
                     /codon_start=1
                     /product="6xHis affinity tag"
                     /label=6xHis
                     /translation="HHHHHH"
     primer_bind     complement(450..467)
                     /label=BGH-rev
                     /note="Bovine growth hormone terminator, reverse primer.
                     Also called BGH reverse"
     polyA_signal    456..663
                     /label=bGH poly(A) signal
                     /note="bovine growth hormone polyadenylation signal"
ORIGIN
        1 gagctcggat ccgtaccctt caccgaattc cagctgacca ccatgttatt aactaacgtt
       61 ataaaatctg cttctggata tcccaaacat tctctgctta aatcaaatgc tgattggttt
      121 tttatttttc gttttacagt tccggattta ttaatctcat caactaactc atcgacagtt
      181 gcgcactcat taatatctaa tttattagtc aattgcttta agcctgcact accaacctta
      241 gagaaatact ttccgttaac ataagcaatt cccggggatc cgaataaagg gtcaagacaa
      301 ttctgcagat atccagcaca gtggcggccg ctcgagtcta gagggcccgc ggttcgaagg
      361 taagcctatc cctaaccctc tcctcggtct cgattctacg cgtaccggtc atcatcacca
      421 tcaccattga gtttaaaccc gctgatcagc ctcgactgtg ccttctagtt gccagccatc
      481 tgttgtttgc ccctcccccg tgccttcctt gaccctggaa ggtgccactc ccactgtcct
      541 ttcctaataa aatgaggaaa ttgcatcgca ttgtctgagt aggtgtcatt ctattctggg
      601 gggtggggtg gggcaggaca gcaaggggga ggattgggaa cacaatatca ggcatgctgg
      661 gga
//
